>Addgene plasmid #189616 | pAAV-TPH2-Cre | addgene full sequence | sequence record 387475 | Addgene NGS Result
TTGCTCACATGTCCTGCAGGCAGCTGCGCGCTCGCTCGCTCACTGAGGCCGCCCGGGCAAAGCCCGGGCG
TCGGGCGACCTTTGGTCGCCCGGCCTCAGTGAGCGAGCGAGCGCGCAGAGAGGGAGTGGCCAACTCCATC
ACTAGGGGTTCCTTCTAGACAACTTTGTATAGAAAAGTTGAGATCTGGACTGACCACTCCGTGCCTTTGC
TTTTCGTGTCTTCTGCAGAGAGGTCGATACCCTTTGTTCTACTTGGTTATCGCACAACTTGATTCTCTCA
GCCAGACTGTGATCTCCGTGGGTCAGTGCTGCATCGAACACTTCTTTGCATGCTTGGGATTCAGTTTCAG
CTTACTAGAAACTCAGGGCTCAACAAAATTTTGTTGAGTTATACATCTGTTCTGTGTCTGGCTCTGTAGT
CTGTCGAGTCTGCTTTTCTTTACACCCTTCTCCTTCTTTGGAAGAGAACACGGATTCCCAAAGTCAAATT
GACTGAATTAAGATCCTACCTTAGACATTCTTTTGTGCCTTAGTACACACACACACATACACACACACAC
ACACACACACACACAGATGCACACACATACACACATATGCACACACACATACACACAGATGCACACACAC
ACATACACATACACACAGATGCACACACGCATACACATACACACAGATGCACACACACATACACATACAC
ACAGATGCACACACGCACACACATACACATACACACATGCACACGCACACATAAACATACACACAGATGC
ACACACGCACACACATAAACATACACATGCACACACACACACACATGCACACACACATGCACATGCACAC
ACACACACACACACCAGTTTTATGATAACTGACTATGTTCTGACCTATAAACGTGCATAAAAATCCAGAA
TATGATTACTTAGCATTGTTAGCTATTATTTTTTACAATTACTTCAGTTAATTTATTAATAATTTCTCTT
CCTCTTAGCCTCTTAGTCTTCAGAGGAAATAGGAGCTAAATGATTATTTCCAGAGTTGGATCAAATAATA
ATCCTAAACCCTCAAGTCTCCAGAAACAGTTAAAATCCAACCAATGTTAACATATACAGACTTGTTTTGA
AGAATCTTCATTTTGTTTTCTATACAATCCAATTGTACGAGTCCCAGATTTTGTTTAGTTCTTCAGTTAA
ACATGTACTCTTGGTTAAGAATTTTCCATGTTTAAAAGTTATTTGTTATTTTTACGTACATGAGTACACT
GTAGCTGTCTTCATACACACCAGAAGAGGGCATCAAATCCCCATTACATATGATTGTGAGCCACCTAGTG
GTTGCTGGGATTTGAACTCAGGACCTCTGGAAGAGCAGTCAGCACTCTTAACCACTAAGCTATCTCTCCA
GCCCCAAACTTTCCATTCTTTAAAGGATTGCTAAGCTTTCCCGTGGCTTTCTAAAGTTGGGAAGGTACCT
ATAGAATTTTGTCTATGCCTGTCAGATTGCTGGGTCTGATTAAGTTATAGATGGGGAGCAGCAGAATTGC
ATCAGAAAAGCATCAAAGGGATAGTGGGCCTATGGGCATTTCATTTCCATATGTTTCTTACTTAGTGAAG
AACATTCTAGAAGGTGAGCATCTTGGCTAAGTTCAAGCCTCGAATTTCAATAGCCTGAGTAACCTTCTAC
CTGGAGACACCACAGGTTTTGGAAACAGGCCTCTTACGAAAGCCATCACACATACATACACATAAAATTT
GCACATCGTAACATGTCATGGTGCAGAAAAGCCTTCCTTAAGCTATTTTCTTACTTTTAGAAAGCACAAA
GCACTCAAACTCATAGTTACTGGAAGACTGAGGGTAACCTTCCAATAGCAGGCCCTAGAATTAAAATTAG
ACGACTGCTATTTTGTTGCAAGGAAAAAAATAATAATAAACCCTGACGCATAGCTCTCCACCATCTCTTC
CCAAAGGGCTACTCGACCTATGAAACAAACAAATCTCATCATGAGCACAGATAACCCCAGGCTTCAGACG
TGTAATCTGATTGTGGCCATCAGCAACCAGAAATGAGTTTTTTCTAATCAGCTTCCCATCACTCCTCAGT
CACTCATATAAAGGAACACAGGGAGGGGAGGAAGCGCACTGCTCTTCAGCACCAGGGTTCTGGACAGCGC
CTCGAGCAGCCAGCTGCCGCTCACCTTCCTCCTACATCTCTGCCGCACCGGTCAAGTTTGTACAAAAAAG
CAGGCTGCCACCATGGGCCCAAAGAAGAAGAGAAAGGTTTCGAATTTACTGACCGTACACCAAAATTTGC
CTGCATTACCGGTCGATGCAACGAGTGATGAGGTTCGCAAGAACCTGATGGACATGTTCAGGGATCGCCA
GGCGTTTTCTGAGCATACCTGGAAAATGCTTCTGTCCGTTTGCCGGTCGTGGGCGGCATGGTGCAAGTTG
AATAACCGGAAATGGTTTCCCGCAGAACCTGAAGATGTTCGCGATTATCTTCTATATCTTCAGGCGCGCG
GTCTGGCAGTAAAAACTATCCAGCAACATTTGGGCCAGCTAAACATGCTTCATCGTCGGTCCGGGCTGCC
ACGACCAAGTGACAGCAATGCTGTTTCACTGGTTATGCGGCGGATCCGAAAAGAAAACGTTGATGCCGGT
GAACGTGCAAAACAGGCTCTAGCGTTCGAACGCACTGATTTCGACCAGGTTCGTTCACTCATGGAAAATA
GCGATCGCTGCCAGGATATACGTAATCTGGCATTTCTGGGGATTGCTTATAACACCCTGTTACGTATAGC
CGAAATTGCCAGGATCAGGGTTAAAGATATCTCACGTACTGACGGTGGGAGAATGTTAATCCATATTGGC
AGAACGAAAACGCTGGTTAGCACCGCAGGTGTAGAGAAGGCACTTAGCCTGGGGGTAACTAAACTGGTCG
AGCGATGGATTTCCGTCTCTGGTGTAGCTGATGATCCGAATAACTACCTGTTTTGCCGGGTCAGAAAAAA
TGGTGTTGCCGCGCCATCTGCCACCAGCCAGCTATCAACTCGCGCCCTGGAAGGGATTTTTGAAGCAACT
CATCGATTGATTTACGGCGCTAAGGATGACTCTGGTCAGAGATACCTGGCCTGGTCTGGACACAGTGCCC
GTGTCGGAGCCGCGCGAGATATGGCCCGCGCTGGAGTTTCAATACCGGAGATCATGCAAGCTGGTGGCTG
GACCAATGTAAATATTGTCATGAACTATATCCGTAACCTGGATAGTGAAACAGGGGCAATGGTGCGCCTG
CTGGAAGATGGCGATTAGACCCAGCTTTCTTGTACAAAGTGGGAATTCCGATAATCAACCTCTGGATTAC
AAAATTTGTGAAAGATTGACTGGTATTCTTAACTATGTTGCTCCTTTTACGCTATGTGGATACGCTGCTT
TAATGCCTTTGTATCATGCTATTGCTTCCCGTATGGCTTTCATTTTCTCCTCCTTGTATAAATCCTGGTT
GCTGTCTCTTTATGAGGAGTTGTGGCCCGTTGTCAGGCAACGTGGCGTGGTGTGCACTGTGTTTGCTGAC
GCAACCCCCACTGGTTGGGGCATTGCCACCACCTGTCAGCTCCTTTCCGGGACTTTCGCTTTCCCCCTCC
CTATTGCCACGGCGGAACTCATCGCCGCCTGCCTTGCCCGCTGCTGGACAGGGGCTCGGCTGTTGGGCAC
TGACAATTCCGTGGTGTTGTCGGGGAAGCTGACGTCCTTTCCATGGCTGCTCGCCTGTGTTGCCACCTGG
ATTCTGCGCGGGACGTCCTTCTGCTACGTCCCTTCGGCCCTCAATCCAGCGGACCTTCCTTCCCGCGGCC
TGCTGCCGGCTCTGCGGCCTCTTCCGCGTCTTCGCCTTCGCCCTCAGACGAGTCGGATCTCCCTTTGGGC
CGCCTCCCCGCATCGGGAATTCCTAGAGCTCGCTGATCAGCCTCGACTGTGCCTTCTAGTTGCCAGCCAT
CTGTTGTTTGCCCCTCCCCCGTGCCTTCCTTGACCCTGGAAGGTGCCACTCCCACTGTCCTTTCCTAATA
AAATGAGGAAATTGCATCGCATTGTCTGAGTAGGTGTCATTCTATTCTGGGGGGTGGGGTGGGGCAGGAC
AGCAAGGGGGAGGATTGGGAAGAGAATAGCAGGCATGCTGGGGAGGGCCGCAGGAACCCCTAGTGATGGA
GTTGGCCACTCCCTCTCTGCGCGCTCGCTCGCTCACTGAGGCCGGGCGACCAAAGGTCGCCCGACGCCCG
GGCTTTGCCCGGGCGGCCTCAGTGAGCGAGCGAGCGCGCAGCTGCCTGCAGGGGCGCCTGATGCGGTATT
TTCTCCTTACGCATCTGTGCGGTATTTCACACCGCATA
[95 nt withheld, positions 4379-4473]
T
[46 nt withheld, positions 4475-4520]
C
[141 nt withheld, positions 4522-4662]
CCTTTGACGTTGGAGTCCACGTTCTTT
[37 nt withheld, positions 4690-4726]
ACTCTATCTCGGGCTATTCTTTTGATTTATAAGGGATTTTGCCGATTTCGGTCTATTGGTTAAAAAATGA
GCTGATTTAACAAAAATTTAACGCGAATTTTAACAAAATATTAACGTTTACAATTTTATGGTGCACTCTC
AGTACAATCTGCTCTGATGCCGCATAGTTAAGCCAGCCCCGACACCCGCCAACACCCGCTGACGCGCCCT
GACGGGCTTGTCTGCTCCCGGCATCCGCTTACAGACAAGCTGTGACCGTCTCCGGGAGCTGCATGTGTCA
GAGGTTTTCACCGTCATCACCGAAACGCGCGAGACGAAAGGGCCTCGTGATACGCCTATTTTTATAGGTT
AATGTCATGATAATAATGGTTTCTTAGACGTCAGGTGGCACTTTTCGGGGAAATGTGCGCGGAACCCCTA
TTTGTTTATTTTTCTAAATACATTCAAATATGTATCCGCTCATGAGACAATAACCCTGATAAATGCTTCA
ATAATATTGAAAAAGGAAGAGTATGAGTATTCAACATTTCCGTGTCGCCCTTATTCCCTTTTTTGCGGCA
TTTTGCCTTCCTGTTTTTGCTCACCCAGAAACGCTGGTGAAAGTAAAAGATGCTGAAGATCAGTTGGGTG
CACGAGTGGGTTACATCGAACTGGATCTCAACAGCGGTAAGATCCTTGAGAGTTTTCGCCCCGAAGAACG
TTTTCCAATGATGAGCACTTTTAAAGTTCTGCTATGTGGCGCGGTATTATCCCGTATTGACGCCGGGCAA
GAGCAACTCGGTCGCCGCATACACTATTCTCAGAATGACTTGGTTGAGTACTCACCAGTCACAGAAAAGC
ATCTTACGGATGGCATGACAGTAAGAGAATTATGCAGTGCTGCCATAACCATGAGTGATAACACTGCGGC
CAACTTACTTCTGACAACGATCGGAGGACCGAAGGAGCTAACCGCTTTTTTGCACAACATGGGGGATCAT
GTAACTCGCCTTGATCGTTGGGAACCGGAGCTGAATGAAGCCATACCAAACGACGAGCGTGACACCACGA
TGCCTGTAGCAATGGCAACAACGTTGCGCAAACTATTAACTGGCGAACTACTTACTCTAGCTTCCCGGCA
ACAATTAATAGACTGGATGGAGGCGGATAAAGTTGCAGGACCACTTCTGCGCTCGGCCCTTCCGGCTGGC
TGGTTTATTGCTGATAAATCTGGAGCCGGTGAGCGTGGAAGCCGCGGTATCATTGCAGCACTGGGGCCAG
ATGGTAAGCCCTCCCGTATCGTAGTTATCTACACGACGGGGAGTCAGGCAACTATGGATGAACGAAATAG
ACAGATCGCTGAGATAGGTGCCTCACTGATTAAGCATTGGTAACTGTCAGACCAAGTTTACTCATATATA
CTTTAGATTGATTTAAAACTTCATTTTTAATTTAAAAGGATCTAGGTGAAGATCCTTTTTGATAATCTCA
TGACCAAAATCCCTTAACGTGAGTTTTCGTTCCACTGAGCGTCAGACCCCGTAGAAAAGATCAAAGGATC
TTCTTGAGATCCTTTTTTTCTGCGCGTAATCTGCTGCTTGCAAACAAAAAAACCACCGCTACCAGCGGTG
GTTTGTTTGCCGGATCAAGAGCTACCAACTCTTTTTCCGAAGGTAACTGGCTTCAGCAGAGCGCAGATAC
CAAATACTGTTCTTCTAGTGTAGCCGTAGTTAGGCCACCACTTCAAGAACTCTGTAGCACCGCCTACATA
CCTCGCTCTGCTAATCCTGTTACCAGTGGCTGCTGCCAGTGGCGATAAGTCGTGTCTTACCGGGTTGGAC
TCAAGACGATAGTTACCGGATAAGGCGCAGCGGTCGGGCTGAACGGGGGGTTCGTGCACACAGCCCAGCT
TGGAGCGAACGACCTACACCGAACTGAGATACCTACAGCGTGAGCTATGAGAAAGCGCCACGCTTCCCGA
AGGGAGAAAGGCGGACAGGTATCCGGTAAGCGGCAGGGTCGGAACAGGAGAGCGCACGAGGGAGCTTCCA
GGGGGAAACGCCTGGTATCTTTATAGTCCTGTCGGGTTTCGCCACCTCTGACTTGAGCGTCGATTTTTGT
GATGCTCGTCAGGGGGGCGGAGCCTATGGAAAAACGCCAGCAACGCGGCCTTTTTACGGTTCCTGGCCTT
TTGCTGGCCTT
Features (pLannotate 1.2.2; 15 found; start..end, strand, type, name):
     13..153     -  repeat_region  AAV2 ITR: inverted terminal repeat of adeno-associated virus serotype 2 inverted
    160..180     +  protein_bind   attB4: mutant version of attB; core recombination site for the Gateway® BP reaction BP Clonase™
   2223..2243    +  protein_bind   attB1: mutant version of attB; core recombination site for the Gateway® BP reaction BP Clonase™
   2283..3308    +  CDS            Cre: site-specific recombinase Cre is a site-specific recombinase from bacteriophage P1. Recombination occurs at loxP sequences.
   3312..3332    -  protein_bind   attB2: mutant version of attB; core recombination site for the Gateway® BP reaction BP Clonase™
   3343..3931    +  misc_feature   WPRE: woodchuck hepatitis virus posttranscriptional regulatory element
   3967..4078    +  polyA_signal   bGH poly(A) signal: bovine growth hormone polyadenylation signal
   4182..4322    +  repeat_region  AAV2 ITR: inverted terminal repeat of adeno-associated virus serotype 2 inverted
   4327..4378    -  misc_feature   bom (fragment): basis of mobility region from pBR322
   4397..4852    +  rep_origin     f1 ori (sequence partly withheld): f1 bacteriophage origin of replication; arrow indicates direction of (+) strand synthesis
   4853..4902    -  misc_feature   bom (fragment): basis of mobility region from pBR322
   5004..5039    -  CDS            rop (fragment): Rop protein, which maintains plasmids at low copy number; rop
   5134..5238    +  promoter       AmpR promoter: bla
   5239..6099    +  CDS            AmpR: β-lactamase; bla; confers resistance to ampicillin, carbenicillin, and related antibiotics
   6270..6858    +  rep_origin     ori: high-copy-number ColE1/pMB1/pBR322/pUC origin of replication
