[The description below was written by a language model from this plasmid's Addgene catalogue record and pLannotate feature annotations shown in this document.]
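Description:
pAAV-TPH2-Cre is a 6.9 kb adeno-associated virus transfer plasmid for mammalian expression. It was built commercially on a Gateway-style modular platform and expresses Cre recombinase from a tryptophan hydroxylase 2 (Tph2) promoter. It is maintained in bacteria through a high-copy ColE1/pUC-type origin and selected with ampicillin through the β-lactamase gene and its own promoter. The backbone also carries an f1 phage origin and short remnants of the pBR322 bom and rop regions. A recombination-deficient propagation strain is recorded, which is common for plasmids with repeat-rich ITRs.

The payload lies between two AAV2 inverted terminal repeats, the cis elements needed for replication and packaging of the cassette into AAV particles. Just inside the first ITR, attB4 and attB1 recombination scars flank a stretch of about 2 kb that the feature table leaves unannotated. Its position upstream of the coding sequence suggests that it holds the Tph2 promoter named in the catalogue entry, although the annotation does not confirm this, and the species of origin of the promoter is not stated. The Cre coding sequence follows between attB1 and attB2. After it come a WPRE, which enhances transcript stability and expression, and a bovine growth hormone polyadenylation signal.

Tph2 encodes the rate-limiting enzyme for neuronal serotonin synthesis, so the design aims to restrict Cre activity to serotonergic neurons. There, Cre can recombine loxP-flanked or Cre-dependent inverted cassettes supplied by transgenic animals or co-delivered vectors. The associated publication concerns serotonergic axon-to-cilium signaling, which fits use of the plasmid for cell-type-specific genetic access to serotonergic neurons.
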