Addgene plasmid #189616: pAAV-TPH2-Cre
Purpose: Expresses Cre recombinase under the control of the tryptophan hydroxylase promoter
Depositing lab: David Clapham. Depositing organization: HHMI, Janelia Research Campus. Publication: A serotonergic axon-cilium synapse drives nuclear signaling to alter chromatin accessibility. Sheu SH, Upadhyayula S, Dupuy V, Pang S, Deng F, Wan J, Walpita D, Pasolli HA, Houser J, Sanchez-Martinez S, Brauchi SE, Banala S, Freeman M, Xu CS, Kirchhausen T, Hess HF, Lavis L, Li Y, Chaumont-Dubel S, Clapham DE. Cell. 2022 Sep 1;185(18):3390-3407.e18. doi: 10.1016/j.cell.2022.07.026. PubMed 36055200.
Backbone
  Vector backbone: N/A
  Backbone manufacturer: VectorBuilder
  Backbone size w/o insert (bp): 2597
  Total vector size (bp): 6907
  Vector type: Mammalian Expression, AAV
Growth in bacteria
  Bacterial resistance: Ampicillin, 100 μg/mL
  Growth temperature: 37°C
  Growth strain: NEB Stable
  Copy number: High Copy
Gene/Insert
  Gene/Insert name: Cre Recombinase
  Species: Synthetic
  Insert size (bp): 4310
  Promoter: Tph2
  Cloning method: Unknown
  Sequencing primers: 5′ N/A
Terms and licenses: Academic/Nonprofit Terms; Industry Terms: Not Available to Industry
Depositor comments: Made by VectorBuilder
How to cite: pAAV-TPH2-Cre was a gift from David Clapham (Addgene plasmid # 189616 ; http://n2t.net/addgene:189616 ; RRID:Addgene_189616)
